>Addgene plasmid #19177 | PL-452 C-YPet | depositor partial sequence | sequence record 8943 | Author sequence
GCAGCCCAATTCCGATCATATTCAATAACCCTTAATATAACTTCGTATAATGTATGCTATACGAAGTTAT
TAGGTCTGAAGAGGAGTTTACGTCCAGCCAAGCTAGCTTGGCTGCAGGTCGTCGAAATTCTACCGGGTAG
GGGAGGCGCTTTTCCCAAGGCAGTCTGGAGCATGCGCTTTAGCAGCCCCGCTGGGCACTTGGCGCTACAC
AAGTGGCCTCTGGCCTCGCACACATTCCACATCCACCGGTAGGCGCCAACCGGCTCCGTTCTTTGGTGGC
CCCTTCGCGCCACCTTCTACTCCTCCCCTAGTCAGGAAGTTCCCCCCCGCCCCGCAGCTCGCGTCGTGCA
GGACGTGACAAATGGAAGTAGCACGTCTCACTAGTCTCGTGCAGATGGACAGCACCGCTGAGCAATGGAA
GCGGGTAGGCCTTTGGGGCAGCGGCCAATAGCAGCTTTGCTCCTTCGCTTTCTGGGCTCAGAGGCTGGGA
AGGGGTGGGTCCGGGGGCGGGCTCAGGGGCGGGCTCAGGGGCGGGGCGGGCGCCCGAAGGTCCTCCGGAG
GCCCGGCATTCTGCACGCTTCAAAAGCGCACGTCTGCCGCGCTGTTCTCCTCTTCCTCATCTCCGGGCCT
TTCGACCTGCAGCCTGTTGACAATTAATCATCGGCATAGTATATCGGCATAGTATAATACGACAAGGTGA
GGAACTAAACCATGGGATCGGCCATTGAACAAGATGGATTGCACGCAGGTTCTCCGGCCGCTTGGGTGGA
GAGGCTATTCGGCTATGACTGGGCACAACAGACAATCGGCTGCTCTGATGCCGCCGTGTTCCGGCTGTCA
GCGCAGGGGCGCCCGGTTCTTTTTGTCAAGACCGACCTGTCCGGTGCCCTGAATGAACTGCAGGACGAGG
CAGCGCGGCTATCGTGGCTGGCCACGACGGGCGTTCCTTGCGCAGCTGTGCTCGACGTTGTCACTGAAGC
GGGAAGGGACTGGCTGCTATTGGGCGAAGTGCCGGGGCAGGATCTCCTGTCATCTCACCTTGCTCCTGCC
GAGAAAGTATCCATCATGGCTGATGCAATGCGGCGGCTGCATACGCTTGATCCGGCTACCTGCCCATTCG
ACCACCAAGCGAAACATCGCATCGAGCGAGCACGTACTCGGATGGAAGCCGGTCTTGTCGATCAGGATGA
TCTGGACGAAGAGCATCAGGGGCTCGCGCCAGCCGAACTGTTCGCCAGGCTCAAGGCGCGCATGCCCGAC
GGCGATGATCTCGTCGTGACCCATGGCGATGCCTGCTTGCCGAATATCATGGTGGAAAATGGCCGCTTTT
CTGGATTCATCGACTGTGGCCGGCTGGGTGTGGCGGACCGCTATCAGGACATAGCGTTGGCTACCCGTGA
TATTGCTGAAGAGCTTGGCGGCGAATGGGCTGACCGCTTCCTCGTGCTTTACGGTATCGCCGCTCCCGAT
TCGCAGCGCATCGCCTTCTATCGCCTTCTTGACGAGTTCTTCTGAGGGGATCAATTCTCTAGAGCTCGCT
GATCAGCCTCGACTGTGCCTTCTAGTTGCCAGCCATCTGTTGTTTGCCCCTCCCCCGTGCCTTCCTTGAC
CCTGGAAGGTGCCACTCCCACTGTCCTTTCCTAATAAAATGAGGAAATTGCATCGCATTGTCTGAGTAGG
TGTCATTCTATTCTGGGGGGTGGGGTGGGGCAGGACAGCAAGGGGGAGGATTGGGAAGACAATAGCAGGC
ATGCTGGGGATGCGGTGGGCTCTATGGCTTCTGAGGCGGAAAGAACCAGCTGGGGCTCGACTAGAGCTTG
CGGAACCCTTAATATAACTTCGTATAATGTATGCTATACGAAGTTATTAGGTCCCTCGAGGGGATCCATG
TCTAAAGGTGAAGAATTATTCACTGGTGTTGTCCCAATTTTGGTTGAATTAGATGGTGATGTTAATGGTC
ACAAATTTTCTGTCTCCGGTGAAGGTGAAGGTGATGCTACGTACGGTAAATTGACCTTAAAATTACTCTG
TACTACTGGTAAATTGCCAGTTCCATGGCCAACCTTAGTCACTACTTTAGGTTATGGTGTTCAATGTTTT
GCTAGATACCCAGATCATATGAAACAACATGACTTTTTCAAGTCTGCCATGCCAGAAGGTTATGTTCAAG
AAAGAACTATTTTTTTCAAAGATGACGGTAACTACAAGACCAGAGCTGAAGTCAAGTTTGAAGGTGATAC
CTTAGTTAATAGAATCGAATTAAAAGGTATTGATTTTAAAGAAGATGGTAACATTTTAGGTCACAAATTG
GAATACAACTATAACTCTCACAATGTTTACATCACTGCTGACAAACAAAAGAATGGTATCAAAGCTAACT
TCAAAATTAGACACAACATTGAAGATGGTGGTGTTCAATTAGCTGACCATTATCAACAAAATACTCCAAT
TGGTGATGGTCCAGTCTTGTTACCAGACAACCATTACTTATCCTATCAATCTGCCTTATTCAAAGATCCA
AACGAAAAGAGAGACCACATGGTCTTGTTAGAATTTTTGACTGCTGCTGGTATTACCGAGGGTATGAATG
AATTGTACAAATAA
