>Addgene plasmid #19177 | PL-452 C-YPet | addgene partial sequence | sequence record 25037 | 19177 with Neo-F
GGGCTGANCGCTTCCTCGTGCTTTACGGTATCGCCGCTCCCGATTCGCAGCGCATCGCCTTCTATCGCCT
TCTTGACGAGTTCTTCTGAGGGGATCAATTCTCTAGAGCTCGCTGATCAGCCTCGACTGTGCCTTCTAGT
TGCCAGCCATCTGTTGTTTGCCCCTCCCCCGTGCCTTCCTTGACCCTGGAAGGTGCCACTCCCACTGTCC
TTTCCTAATAAAATGAGGAAATTGCATCGCATTGTCTGAGTAGGTGTCATTCTATTCTGGGGGGTGGGGT
GGGGCAGGACAGCAAGGGGGAGGATTGGGAAGACAATAGCAGGCATGCTGGGGATGCGGTGGGCTCTATG
GCTTCTGAGGCGGAAAGAACCAGCTGGGGCTCGACTAGAGCTTGCGGAACCCTTAATATAACTTCGTATA
ATGTATGCTATACGAAGTTATTAGGTCCCTCGAGGGGATCCATGTCTAAAGGTGAAGAATTATTCACTGG
TGTTGTCCCAATTTTGGTTGAATTAGATGGTGATGTTAATGGTCACAAATTTTCTGTCTCCGGTGAAGGT
GAAGGTGATGCTACGTACGGTAAATTGACCTTAAAATTACTCTGTACTACTGGTAAATTGCCAGTTCCAT
GGCCAACCTTAGTCACTACTTTAGGTTATGGTGTTCAATGTTTTGCTAGATACCCAGATCATATGAAACA
ACATGACTTTTTCAAGTCTGCCATGCCAGANNNTTATGTTCAAGAAAGAACTATTTTTTTCAAAGATGAC
GGTAACTACANACCAGANCTGAANTCAAGTTTG
