[The description below was written by a language model from this plasmid's Addgene catalogue record.]
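Description:
PL-452 C-YPet is a recombineering template plasmid built on the PL-452 backbone (listed as 4823 bp without insert) and catalogued as a Cre/Lox vector. It is maintained as a high-copy plasmid in standard E. coli cloning strains under kanamycin selection. The record includes no feature table, so the origin of replication, the promoters and the exact position and orientation of the lox sites are not stated. The Cre/Lox classification fits the general design of PL-452-type vectors, in which a selectable cassette is flanked by loxP sites so that Cre recombinase can remove it once selection is complete.

The insert is a 717 bp coding sequence for YPet, a yellow fluorescent protein variant of jellyfish (Aequorea) GFP lineage. It was cloned by restriction digestion between BamHI and SacII sites, both of which remain intact. A portion of the plasmid derives from an earlier YPet-containing plasmid from another laboratory. The "C" in the name suggests a version designed for C-terminal tagging, although the record does not say so explicitly.

According to the associated publication, the plasmid belongs to a toolkit for recombineering-mediated tagging of Drosophila genomic constructs, used for in vivo protein localisation and acute protein inactivation. In that approach, the tag and its adjacent selectable marker are typically amplified with homology arms and recombined into a genomic clone in bacteria. Recombinants are selected, and Cre-mediated excision of the marker then leaves the fluorescent tag fused in frame to the gene of interest. The expression of the tagged protein would therefore be driven by the regulatory sequences of the target genomic construct rather than by this plasmid itself.
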