Addgene plasmid #19177: PL-452 C-YPet
Depositing lab: Patrik Verstreken. Depositing organization: Vlaams Instituut voor Biotechnologie (VIB, vzw). Publication: Recombineering-mediated tagging of Drosophila genomic constructs for in vivo localization and acute protein inactivation. Venken KJ, Kasprowicz J, Kuenen S, Yan J, Hassan BA, Verstreken P. Nucleic Acids Res. 2008 Oct;36(18):e114. doi: 10.1093/nar/gkn486. Epub 2008 Aug 1. PubMed 18676454.
Backbone
  Vector backbone: PL-452
  Backbone size w/o insert (bp): 4823
  Vector type: Cre/Lox
Growth in bacteria
  Bacterial resistance: Kanamycin, 50 μg/mL
  Growth temperature: 37°C
  Growth strain: DH5alpha
  Copy number: High Copy
Gene/Insert
  Gene/Insert name: YPet (alt name: PL-452-YPet)
  Species: jellyfish
  Insert size (bp): 717
  Cloning method: Restriction Enzyme; 5′ cloning site BamHI (not destroyed); 3′ cloning site SacII (not destroyed)
  Sequencing primers: 5′ n/a
Resource information
  A portion of this plasmid was derived from a plasmid made by: Dr. Patrick Daugherty, UCSB
Terms and licenses: Academic/Nonprofit Terms; Industry Terms: Not Available to Industry
How to cite: PL-452 C-YPet was a gift from Patrik Verstreken (Addgene plasmid # 19177 ; http://n2t.net/addgene:19177 ; RRID:Addgene_19177)
